>Addgene plasmid #108938 | HA-mRIN2 dRA/PINCO | addgene full sequence | sequence record 209207 | Addgene NGS Result
TGCAATATTCCTGTTACCAAAGCTAGTATAAATAAAAATAGATAAACGTGGAAATTACTTAGAGTTTCTG
TCATTAACGTTTCCTTCCTCAGTTGACAACATAAATGCGCTGCTGAGAAGCCAGTTTGCATCTGTCAGGA
TCAATTTCCCATTATGCCAGTCATATTAATTACTAGTCAATTAGTTGATTTTTATTTTTGACATATACAT
GTGAAAGACCCCACCTGTAGGTTTGGCAAGCTAGCTTAAGTAACGCCATTTTGCAAGGCATGGAAAAATA
CATAACTGAGAATAGAAAAGTTCAGATCAAGGTCAGGAACAGATGGAACAGCTGAATATGGGCCAAACAG
GATATCTGTGGTAAGCAGTTCCTGCCCCGGCTCAGGGCCAAGAACAGATGGAACAGCTGAATATGGGCCA
AACAGGATATCTGTGGTAAGCAGTTCCTGCCCCGGCTCAGGGCCAAGAACAGATGGTCCCCAGATGCGGT
CCAGCCCTCAGCAGTTTCTAGAGAACCATCAGATGTTTCCAGGGTGCCCCAAGGACCTGAAATGACCCTG
TGCCTTATTTGAACTAACCAATCAGTTCGCTTCTCGCTTCTGTTCGCGCGCTTCTGCTCCCCGAGCTCAA
TAAAAGAGCCCACAACCCCTCACTCGGCGCGCCAGTCCTCCGATTGACTGAGTCGCCCGGGTACCCGTGT
ATCCAATAAACCCTCTTGCAGTTGCATCCGACTTGTGGTCTCGCTGTTCCTTGGGAGGGTCTCCTCTGAG
TGATTGACTACCCGTCAGCGGGGGTCTTTCATTTGGGGGCTCGTCCGGGATCGGGAGACCCCTGCCCAGG
GACCACCGACCCACCACCGGGAGGTAAGCTGGCCAGCAACTTATCTGTGTCTGTCCGATTGTCTAGTGTC
TATGACTGATTTTATGCGCCTGCGTCGGTACTAGTTAGCTAACTAGCTCTGTATCTGGCGGACCCGTGGT
GGAACTGACGAGTTCGGAACACCCGGCCGCAACCCTGGGAGACGTCCCAGGGACTTCGGGGGCCGTTTTT
GTGGCCCGACCTGAGTCCAAAAATCCCGATCGTTTTGGACTCTTTGGTGCACCCCCCTTAGAGGAGGGAT
ATGTGGTTCTGGTAGGAGACGAGAACCTAAAACAGTTCCCGCCTCCGTCTGAATTTTTGCTTTCGGTTTG
GGACCGAAGCCGCGCCGCGCGTCTTGTCTGCTGCAGCATCGTTCTGTGTTGTCTCTGTCTGACTGTGTTT
CTGTATTTGTCTGAAAATATGGGCCCGGGCCAGACTGTTACCACTCCCTTAAGTTTGACCTTAGGTCACT
GGAAAGATGTCGAGCGGATCGCTCACAACCAGTCGGTAGATGTCAAGAAGAGACGTTGGGTTACCTTCTG
CTCTGCAGAATGGCCAACCTTTAACGTCGGATGGCCGCGAGACGGCACCTTTAACCGAGACCTCATCACC
CAGGTTAAGATCAAGGTCTTTTCACCTGGCCCGCATGGACACCCAGACCAGGTCCCCTACATCGTGACCT
GGGAAGCCTTGGCTTTTGACCCCCCTCCCTGGGTCAAGCCCTTTGTACACCCTAAGCCTCCGCCTCCTCT
TCCTCCATCCGCCCCGTCTCTCCCCCTTGAACCTCCTCGTTCGACCCCGCCTCGATCCTCCCTTTATCCA
GCCCTCACTCCTTCTCTAGGCGCCCCCATATGGCCATATGAGATCTTATATGGGGCACCCCCGCCCCTTG
TAAACTTCCCTGACCCTGACATGACAAGAGTTACTAACAGCCCCTCTCTCCAAGCTCACTTACAGGCTCT
CTACTTAGTCCAGCACGAAGTCTGGAGACCTCTGGCGGCAGCCTACCAAGAACAACTGGACCGACCGGTG
GTACCTCACCCTTACCGAGTCGGCGACACAGTGTGGGTCCGCCGACACCAGACTAAGAACCTAGAACCTC
GCTGGAAAGGACCTTACACAGTCCTGCTGACCACCCCCACCGCCCTCAAAGTAGACGGCATCGCAGCTTG
GATACACGCCGCCCACGTGAAGGCTGCCGACCCCGGGGGTGGACCATCCTCTAGACTGCCGGATCCATGT
ACCCATACGATGTTCCGGATTACGCTAGCCTCCCAGATCTCGACCCATTTTGCATTCTCAGCATGGTGAG
ACACAAGGATGGTGGCTACTCTGAAGACAAGGATGGGAAGACATGTCCCCGAGACTCTGGCTATGACAGC
CTCTCCAACAGGCTCAGCATTCTGGACCGGCTCCTGCATACCCATCCCATATGGCTGCAGCTGAGTCTGA
GTGAGGAGGAGGCAGCAGAGGTCCTGCAGGCCCAGCCTCCAGGGATCTTTTTGGTTCGGAAATCCTCCAA
AATGCAGAAGAAAGTCCTCTCCCTTCGCCTGCCCTGTGAATTTGGAGCACCTCTCAAAGAGTTTACTATA
AAGGAAAGCACCTACACCTTTTCCCTGGAAGGCTCAGGAATCAGCTTTGCAGATTTATTCCGGCTTATTG
CCTTCTACTGCATCAGCAGGGACGTTTTGCCATTCACCTTGAAGCTGCCTTATGCCATTTCAACAGCCAA
GACGGAGTCTCAGCTTGAAGAACTAGCCCAGCTGGGACTAAATTTTTGGAGCTCCTCAGCAGACAACAAA
CCCCCGAACTCCCCACCTCCCCATAGGCCTCTTCCCTCAGCCGGCATCTGCCCTGCCTCCTTGCGTCAGC
TCTGCCTTATAAATGGAGTGCATTCTATAAAAACCAGGACGCCTTCGGAGCTGGAGTGCAGCCAGACCAA
CGGAGCCTTGTGTTTTATTAATCCTCTTTTCTTGAAAGTGCACAGCCAGGACCTCAGCACAGGCCCAAAG
CGGCCCAGCACAAGGACTCCCAACGCGAATGGCACCGAGAGACCTCGGTCCCCCCCACCCAGGCCCCCGC
CACCCGCTATTAATAGTCTGCACACAAGCCCTGGGCTATCCAGGACTGAACCCCAGACGAGCATGCCAGA
AACAGTCAACCATAGCAAACATGGGAACGTAGCTCTGCTTGGAACAAAACCAACTCCCATCCCTCCACCC
CGGCTGAAGAAGCAGGCTTCTTTTTTGGAAGCAGAAAGCAGCGCCAAGACCTTGACTGCCCGCCGGCCCA
GCCGGAGCTCGGAGCCGGAGCCCGAGCTAGAGCTGGAGTTAGAGATGGGCACAGCTGGGCACGCAGGTGG
AGCCCCGCCTAGGGACGCCCCCGGGGATTGCACAAGGGCGCCGCCGCCCGGCTCTGAATCACAACCACCA
CCGTGCCATGGAGCCAGGCAGAGGCTGAGCGACATGAGCCTTTCCACTTCCTCCTCCGACTCGCTGGAGT
TCGACCGGAGCATGCCTCTGTATGGGTACGAGGCCGACACCACCAGCAGCCTGGAGGACTACGAAGGGGA
GAGTGACCAAGAGACCATGGCACCTCCCATCAAGTCCAAAAAGAAGAGGAACAGCTCTTTTGTGCTGCCC
AAGCTTGTCAAGTCCCAGTTGCGAAAGATGAGCGGGGTGTTCAGCTCCTTCATGACCCCTGAGAAGCGGA
TGGTCCGCAGGATCGCCGAGCTGTCCCGGGACAAATGCACCTATTTTGGGTGCTTGGTGCAGGACTACGT
GAGCTTCCTGAAGGAGAACAAGGAGTGCCATGTGTCCAGCACCGATATGCTGCAGACCATCCGGCAGTTT
ATGACCCAGGTCAAGAACTATTTGTCTCAGAGCTCTGAACTGGACCCCCCTATTGAGTCACTGATCCCAG
AAGACCAAATTGATGTGGTGTTGGAGAAGGCCATGCACAAATGTATCTTGAAGCCCCTCAAGGGCCATGT
GGAGGCCATGCTGAAGGACTTCCACACGGCTGACGGCTCGTGGAAACAACTCAAGGAAAACCTACAACTC
GTGCGGCAGAGGAACCCACAGGAGCTGGGGGTCTTTGCCCCAACCCCTGACTTGATGGAGCTGGAGAAAA
TCAAGCTTAAATTCATGACCATGCAGAAGATGTATTCGCCAGAAAAGAAAGTCATGCTTTTGCTACGGGT
CTGTAAGCTCATCTACACTGTCATGGAGAACAACTCAGGGAGGATGTACGGTGCAGACGACTTCTTGCCA
GTCCTGACCTATGTCATAGCTCAGTGTGACATGCTTGAACTGGACACGGAAATCGAGTACATGATGGAAC
TCCTGGACCCATCACTGCTGCACGGAGAAGGAGGCTATTACTTGACCAGTGCCTATGGGGCGCTATCTCT
GATAAAGAATTTCCAAGAAGAACAGGCTGCGAGACTGCTCAGCTCCGAAGCCAGGGACACGCTGAGGCAG
TGGCACAAGCGGAGAACCACCAACCGAACTATCCCCTCCGTTGACGACTAGGAATTCGATCGATGTACGG
GCCAGATATACGCGTTGACATTGATTATTGACTAGTTATTAATAGTAATCAATTACGGGGTCATTAGTTC
ATAGCCCATATATGGAGTTCCGCGTTACATAACTTACGGTAAATGGCCCGCCTGGCTGACCGCCCAACGA
CCCCCGCCCATTGACGTCAATAATGACGTATGTTCCCATAGTAACGCCAATAGGGACTTTCCATTGACGT
CAATGGGTGGAGTATTTACGGTAAACTGCCCACTTGGCAGTACATCAAGTGTATCATATGCCAAGTACGC
CCCCTATTGACGTCAATGACGGTAAATGGCCCGCCTGGCATTATGCCCAGTACATGACCTTATGGGACTT
TCCTACTTGGCAGTACATCTACGTATTAGTCATCGCTATTACCATGGTGATGCGGTTTTGGCAGTACATC
AATGGGCGTGGATAGCGGTTTGACTCACGGGGATTTCCAAGTCTCCACCCCATTGACGTCAATGGGAGTT
TGTTTTGGCACCAAAATCAACGGGACTTTCCAAAATGTCGTAACAACTCCGCCCCATTGACGCAAATGGG
CGGTAGGCGTGTACGGTGGGAGGTCTATATAAGCAGAGCTCTCTGGCTAACTAGAGAACCCACTGCTTAC
TGGCTTATCGAAATTAATACGACTCACTATAGGGAGACCCAAGCTTCGAATTGATCCACCGGTCGCCACC
ATGGTGAGCAAGGGCGAGGAGCTGTTCACCGGGGTGGTGCCCATCCTGGTCGAGCTGGACGGCGACGTAA
ACGGCCACAAGTTCAGCGTGTCCGGCGAGGGCGAGGGCGATGCCACCTACGGCAAGCTGACCCTGAAGTT
CATCTGCACCACCGGCAAGCTGCCCGTGCCCTGGCCCACCCTCGTGACCACCCTGACCTACGGCGTGCAG
TGCTTCAGCCGCTACCCCGACCACATGAAGCAGCACGACTTCTTCAAGTCCGCCATGCCCGAAGGCTACG
TCCAGGAGCGCACCATCTTCTTCAAGGACGACGGCAACTACAAGACCCGCGCCGAGGTGAAGTTCGAGGG
CGACACCCTGGTGAACCGCATCGAGCTGAAGGGCATCGACTTCAAGGAGGACGGCAACATCCTGGGGCAC
AAGCTGGAGTACAACTACAACAGCCACAACGTCTATATCATGGCCGACAAGCAGAAGAACGGCATCAAGG
TGAACTTCAAGATCCGCCACAACATCGAGGACGGCAGCGTGCAGCTCGCCGACCACTACCAGCAGAACAC
CCCCATCGGCGACGGCCCCGTGCTGCTGCCCGACAACCACTACCTGAGCACCCAGTCCGCCCTGAGCAAA
GACCCCAACGAGAAGCGCGATCACATGGTCCTGCTGGAGTTCGTGACCGCCGCCGGGATCACTCTCGGCA
TGGACGAGCTGTACAAGTAAAGCGGCCGCCAGCACAGTGGTCGACGATAAAATAAAAGATTTTATTTAGT
CTCCAGAAAAAGGGGGGAATGAAAGACCCCACCTGTAGGTTTGGCAAGCTAGCTTAAGTAACGCCATTTT
GCAAGGCATGGAAAAATACATAACTGAGAATAGAGAAGTTCAGATCAAGGTCAGGAACAGATGGAACAGC
TGAATATGGGCCAAACAGGATATCTGTGGTAAGCAGTTCCTGCCCCGGCTCAGGGCCAAGAACAGATGGA
ACAGCTGAATATGGGCCAAACAGGATATCTGTGGTAAGCAGTTCCTGCCCCGGCTCAGGGCCAAGAACAG
ATGGTCCCCAGATGCGGTCCAGCCCTCAGCAGTTTCTAGAGAACCATCAGATGTTTCCAGGGTGCCCCAA
GGACCTGAAATGACCCTGTGCCTTATTTGAACTAACCAATCAGTTCGCTTCTCGCTTCTGTTCGCGCGCT
TCTGCTCCCCGAGCTCAATAAAAGAGCCCACAACCCCTCACTCGGGGCGCCAGTCCTCCGATTGACTGAG
TCGCCCGGGTACCCGTGTATCCAATAAACCCTCTTGCAGTTGCATCCGACTTGTGGTCTCGCTGTTCCTT
GGGAGGGTCTCCTCTGAGTGATTGACTACCCGTCAGCGGGGGTCTTTCACATGCAGCATGTATCAAAATT
AATTTGGTTTTTTTTCTTAAGTATTTACATTAAATGGCCATAGTTGCATTAATGAATCGGCCAACGCGCG
GGGAGAGGCGGTTTGCGTATTGGGCGCTCTTCCGCTTCCTCGCTCACTGACTCGCTGCGCTCGGTCGTTC
GGCTGCGGCGAGCGGTATCAGCTCACTCAAAGGCGGTAATACGGTTATCCACAGAATCAGGGGATAACGC
AGGAAAGAACATGTGAGCAAAAGGCCAGCAAAAGGCCAGGAACCGTAAAAAGGCCGCGTTGCTGGCGTTT
TTCCATAGGCTCCGCCCCCCTGACGAGCATCACAAAAATCGACGCTCAAGTCAGAGGTGGCGAAACCCGA
CAGGACTATAAAGATACCAGGCGTTTCCCCCTGGAAGCTCCCTCGTGCGCTCTCCTGTTCCGACCCTGCC
GCTTACCGGATACCTGTCCGCCTTTCTCCCTTCGGGAAGCGTGGCGCTTTCTCATAGCTCACGCTGTAGG
TATCTCAGTTCGGTGTAGGTCGTTCGCTCCAAGCTGGGCTGTGTGCACGAACCCCCCGTTCAGCCCGACC
GCTGCGCCTTATCCGGTAACTATCGTCTTGAGTCCAACCCGGTAAGACACGACTTATCGCCACTGGCAGC
AGCCACTGGTAACAGGATTAGCAGAGCGAGGTATGTAGGCGGTGCTACAGAGTTCTTGAAGTGGTGGCCT
AACTACGGCTACACTAGAAGAACAGTATTTGGTATCTGCGCTCTGCTGAAGCCAGTTACCTTCGGAAAAA
GAGTTGGTAGCTCTTGATCCGGCAAACAAACCACCGCTGGTAGCGGTGGTTTTTTTGTTTGCAAGCAGCA
GATTACGCGCAGAAAAAAAGGATCTCAAGAAGATCCTTTGATCTTTTCTACGGGGTCTGACGCTCAGTGG
AACGAAAACTCACGTTAAGGGATTTTGGTCATGAGATTATCAAAAAGGATCTTCACCTAGATCCTTTTGC
GGCCGAATTAGATCCAGACATGATAAGATACATTGATGAGTTTGGACAAACCACAACTAGAATGCAGTGA
AAAAAATGCTTTATTTGTGAAATTTGTGATGCTATTGCTTTATTTGTAACCATTATAAGCTGCAATAAAC
AAGTTAACAACAACAATTGCATTCATTTTATGTTTCAGGTTCAGGGGGAGGTGTGGGAGGTTTTTTAAAG
CAAGTAAAACCTCTACAAATGTGGTATGGCTGATTATGATCCTCTAGAGTCGGTGGGCCTCGGGGGCGGG
TGCGGGGTCGGCGGGGCCGCCCCGGGTGGCTTCGGTCGGAGCCATGGGGTCGTGCGCTCCTTTCGGTCGG
GCGCTGCGGGTCGTGGGGCGGGCGTCAGGCACCGGGCTTGCGGGTCATGCACCAGGTGCGCGGTCCTTCG
GGCACCTCGACGTCGGCGGTGACGGTGAAGCCGAGCCGCTCGTAGAAGGGGAGGTTGCGGGGCGCGGAGG
TCTCCAGGAAGGCGGGCACCCCGGCGCGCTCGGCCGCCTCCACTCCGGGGAGCACGACGGCGCTGCCCAG
ACCCTTGCCCTGGTGGTCGGGCGAGACGCCGACGGTGGCCAGGAACCACGCGGGCTCCTTGGGCCGGTGC
GGCGCCAGGAGGCCTTCCATCTGTTGCTGCGCGGCCAGCCGGGAACCGCTCAACTCGGCCATGCGCGGGC
CGATCTCGGCGAACACCGCCCCCGCTTCGACGCTCTCCGGCGTGGTCCAGACCGCCACCGCGGCGCCGTC
GTCCGCGACCCACACCTTGCCGATGTCGAGCCCGACGCGCGTGAGGAAGAGTTCTTGCAGCTCGGTGACC
CGCTCGATGTGGCGGTCCGGGTCGACGGTGTGGCGCGTGGCGGGGTAGTCGGCGAACGCGGCGGCGAGGG
TGCGTACGGCCCGGGGGACGTCGTCGCGGGTGGCGAGGCGCACCGTGGGCTTGTACTCGGTCATGGAAGG
TCGTCTCCTTGTGAGGGGTCAGGGGCGTGGGTCAGGGGATGGTGGCGGCACCGGTCGTGGCGGCCGACCT
GCAGGTCGAAAGGCCCGGAGATGAGGAAGAGGAGAACAGCGCGGCAGACGTGCGCTTTTGAAGCGTGCAG
AATGCCGGGCCTCCGGAGGACCTTCGGGCGCCCGCCCCGCCCCTGAGCCCGCCCCTGAGCCCGCCCCCGG
ACCCACCCCTTCCCAGCCTCTGAGCCCAGAAAGCGAAGGAGCAAAGCTGCTATTGGCCGCTGCCCCAAAG
GCCTACCCGCTTCCATTGCTCAGCGGTGCTGTCCATCTGCACGAGACTAGTGAGACGTGCTACTTCCATT
TGTCACGTCCTGCACGACGCGAGCTGCGGGGCGGGGGGGAACTTCCTGACTAGGGGAGGAGTAGAAGGTG
GCGCGAAGGGGCCACCAAAGAACGGAGCCGGTTGGCGCCTACCGGTGGATGTGGAATGTGTGCGAGGCCA
GAGGCCACTTGTGTAGCGCCAAGTGCCCAGCGGGGCTGCTAAAGCGCATGCTCCAGACTGCCTTGGGAAA
AGCGCCTCCCCTACCCGGTAGAATTAATTCTCATGTTTGACAGCTTATCATCGATAAGCTGATCCTCACA
GGCCGCACCCAGCTTTTCTTCCGTTGCCCCAGTAGCATCTCTGTCTGGTGACCTTGAAGAGGAAGAGGAG
GGGTCCCGAGAATCCCCATCCCTACCGTCCAGCAAAAAGGGGGACGAGGAATTTGAGGCCTGGCTTGAGG
CTCAGGACGCAAATCTTGAGGATGTTCAGCGGGAGTTTTCCGGGCTGCGAGTAATTGGTGATGAGGACGA
GGATGGTTCGGAGGATGGGGAATTTTCAGACCTGGATCTGTCTGACAGCGACCATGAAGGGGATGAGGGT
GGGGGGGCTGTTGGAGGGGGCAGGAGTCTGCACTCCCTGTATTCACTGAGCGTCGTCTAATAAAGATGTC
TATTGATCTCTTTTAGTGTGAATCATGTCTGACGAGGGGCCAGGTACAGGACCTGGAAATGGCCTAGGAG
AGAAGGGAGACACATCTGGACCAGAAGGCTCCGGCGGCAGTGGACCTCAAAGAAGAGGGGGTGATAACCA
TGGACGAGGACGGGGAAGAGGACGAGGACGAGGAGGCGGAAGACCAGGAGCCCCGGGCGGCTCAGGATCA
GGGCCAAGACATAGAGATGGTGTCCGGAGACCCCAAAAACGTCCAAGTTGCATTGGCTGCAAAGGGACCC
ACGGTGGAACAGGAGCAGGAGCAGGAGCGGGAGGGGCAGGAGCAGGAGGGGCAGGAGCAGGAGGAGGGGC
AGGAGCAGGAGGAGGGGCAGGAGGGGCAGGAGCAGGAGGGGCAGGRGCAGGAGGGGCAGGAGGGGCAGGA
GCAGGAGGAGGGGCAGGAGCAGGAGGGGCAGGAGCAGGAGGTGGAGGCCGGGGTCGAGGAGGCAGTGGAG
GCCGGGGTCGAGGAGGTAGTGGAGGCCGGGGTCGAGGAGGTAGTGGAGGCCGCCGGGGTAGAGGACGTGA
AAGAGCCAGGGGGGGAAGTCGTGAAAGAGCCAGGGGGAGAGGTCGTGGACGTGGAGAAAAGAGGCCCAGG
AGTCCCAGTAGTCAGTCATCATCATCCGGGTCTCCACCGCGCAGGCCCCCTCCAGGTAGAAGGCCATTTT
TCCACCCTGTAGGGGAAGCCGATTATTTTGAATACCACCAAGAAGGTGGCCCAGATGGTGAGCCTGACGT
GCCCCCGGGAGCGATAGAGCAGGGCCCCGCAGATGACCCAGGAGAAGGCCCAAGCACTGGACCCCGGGGT
CAGGGTGATGGAGGCAGGCGCAAAAAAGGAGGGTGGTTTGGAAAGCATCGTGGTCAAGGAGGTTCCAACC
CGAAATTTGAGAACATTGCAGAAGGTTTAAGAGCTCTCCTGGCTAGGAGTCACGTAGAAAGGACTACCGA
CGAAGGAACTTGGGTCGCCGGTGTGTTCGTATATGGAGGTAGTAAGACCTCCCTTTACAACCTAAGGCGA
GGAACTGCCCTTGCTATTCCACAATGTCGTCTTACACCATTGAGTCGTCTCCCCTTTGGAATGGCCCCTG
GACCCGGCCCACAACCTGGCCCGCTAAGGGAGTCCATTGTCTGTTATTTCATGGTCTTTTTACAAACTCA
TATATTTGCTGAGGTTTTGAAGGATGCGATTAAGGACCTTGTTATGACAAAGCCCGCTCCTACCTGCAAT
ATCAGGGTGACTGTGTGCAGCTTTGACGATGGAGTAGATTTGCCTCCCTGGTTTCCACCTATGGTGGAAG
GGGCTGCCGCGGAGGGTGATGACGGAGATGACGGAGATGAAGGAGGTGATGGAGATGAGGGTGAGGAAGG
GCAGGAGTGATGTAACTTGTTAGGAGACGCCCTCAATCGTATTAAAAGCCGTGTATTCCCCCGCACTAAA
GAATAAATCCCCAGTAGACATCATGCGTGCTGTTGGTGTATTTCTGGCCATCTGTCTTGTCACCATTTTC
GTCCTCCCAACATGGGGCAATTGGGCATACCCATGTTGTCACGTCACTCAGCTCCGCGCTCAACACCTTC
TCGCGTTGGAAAACATTAGCGACATTTACCTGGTGAGCAATCAGACATGCGACGGCTTTAGCCTGGCCTC
CTTAAATTCACCTAAGAATGGGAGCAACCAGCAGGAAAAGGACAAGCAGCGAAAATTCACGCCCCCTTGG
GAGGTGGCGGCATATGCAAAGGATAGCACTCCCACTCTACTACTGGGTATCATATGCTGACTGTATATGC
ATGAGGATAGCATATGCTACCCGGATACAGATTAGGATAGCATATACTACCCAGATATAGATTAGGATAG
CATATGCTACCCAGATATAGATTAGGATAGCCTATGCTACCCAGATATAAATTAGGATAGCATATACTAC
CCAGATATAGATTAGGATAGCATATGCTACCCAGATATAGATTAGGATAGCCTATGCTACCCAGATATAG
ATTAGGATAGCATATGCTACCCAGATATAGATTAGGATAGCATATGCTATCCAGATATTTGGGTAGTATA
TGCTACCCAGATATAAATTAGGATAGCATATACTACCCTAATCTCTATTAGGATAGCATATGCTACCCGG
ATACAGATTAGGATAGCATATACTACCCAGATATAGATTAGGATAGCATATGCTACCCAGATATAGATTA
GGATAGCCTATGCTACCCAGATATAAATTAGGATAGCATATACTACCCAGATATAGATTAGGATAGCATA
TGCTACCCAGATATAGATTAGGATAGCCTATGCTACCCAGATATAGATTAGGATAGCATATGCTATCCAG
ATATTTGGGTAGTATATGCTACCCATGGCAACATTAGCCCACCGTGCTCTCAGCGACCTCGTGAATATGA
GGACCAACAACCCTGTGCTTGGCGCTCAGGCGCAAGTGTGTGTAATTTGTCCTCCAGATCGCAGCAATCG
CGCCCCTATCTTGGCCCGCCCACCTACTTATGCAGGTATTCCCCGGGGTGCCATTAGTGGTTTTGTGGGC
AAGTGGTTTGACCGCAGTGGTTAGCGGGGTTACAATCAGCCAAGTTATTACACCCTTATTTTACAGTCCA
AAACCGCAGGGCGGCGTGTGGGGGCTGACGCGTGCCCCCACTCCACAATTTCAAAAAAAAGAGTGGCCAC
TTGTCTTTGTTTATGGGCCCCATTGGCGTGGAGCCCCGTTTAATTTTCGGGGGTGTTAGAGACAACCAGT
GGAGTCCGCTGCTGTCGGCGTCCACTCTCTTTCCCCTTGTTACAAATAGAGTGTAACAACATGGTTCACC
TGTCTTGGTCCCTGCCTGGGACACATCTTAATAACCCCAGTATCATATTGCACTAGGATTATGTGTTGCC
CATAGCCATAAATTCGTGTGAGATGGACATCCAGTCTTTACGGCTTGTCCCCACCCCATGGATTTCTATT
GTTAAAGATATTCAGAATGTTTCATTCCTACACTAGTATTTATTGCCCAAGGGGTTTGTGAGGGTTATAT
TGGTGTCATAGCACAATGCCACCACTGAACCCCCCGTCCAAATTTTATTCTGGGGGCGTCACCTGAAACC
TTGTTTTCGAGCACCTCACATACACCTTACTGTTCACAACTCAGCAGTTATTCTATTAGCTAAACGAAGG
AGAATGAAGAAGCAGGCGAAGATTCAGGAGAGTTCACTGCCCGCTCCTTGATCTTCAGCCACTGCCCTTG
TGACTAAAATGGTTCACTACCCTCGTGGAATCCTGACCCCATGTAAATAAAACCGTGACAGCTCATGGGG
TGGGAGATATCGCTGTTCCTTAGGACCCTTTTACTAACCCTAATTCGATAGCATATGCTTCCCGTTGGGT
AACATATGCTATTGAATTAGGGTTAGTCTGGATAGTATATACTACTACCCGGGAAGCATATGCTACCCGT
TTAGGGTTAACAAGGGGGCCTTATAAACACTATTGCTAATGCCCTCTTGAGGGTCCGCTTATCGGTAGCT
ACACAGGCCCCTCTGATTGACGTTGGTGTAGCCTCCCGTAGTCTTCCTGGGCCCCTGGGAGGTACATGTC
CCCCAGCATTGGTGTAAGAGCTTCAGCCAAGAGTTACACATAAAGGCAATGTTGTGTTGCAGTCCACAGA
CTGCAAAGTCTGCTCCAGGATGAAAGCCACTCAGTGTTGGCAAATGTGCACATCCATTTATAAGGATGTC
AACTACAGTCAGAGAACCCCTTTGTGTTTGGTCCCCCCCCGTGTCACATGTGGAACAGGGCCCAGTTGGC
AAGTTGTACCAACCAACTGAAGGGATTACATGCACTGCCCCGCGAAGAAGGGGCAGAGATGTCGTAGTCA
GGTTTAGTTCGTCCGGGGCGGGGATCTGGCCGCAAATCAATCTAAAGTATATATGAGTAAACTTGGTCTG
ACAGTTACCAATGCTTAATCAGTGAGGCACCTATCTCAGCGATCTGTCTATTTCGTTCATCCATAGTTGC
CTGACTCCCCGTCGTGTAGATAACTACGATACGGGAGGGCTTACCATCTGGCCCCAGTGCTGCAATGATA
CCGCGAGACCCACGCTCACCGGCTCCAGATTTATCAGCAATAAACCAGCCAGCCGGAAGGGCCGAGCGCA
GAAGTGGTCCTGCAACTTTATCCGCCTCCATCCAGTCTATTAATTGTTGCCGGGAAGCTAGAGTAAGTAG
TTCGCCAGTTAATAGTTTGCGCAACGTTGTTGCCATTGCTACAGGCATCGTGGTGTCACGCTCGTCGTTT
GGTATGGCTTCATTCAGCTCCGGTTCCCAACGATCAAGGCGAGTTACATGATCCCCCATGTTGTGCAAAA
AAGCGGTTAGCTCCTTCGGTCCTCCGATCGTTGTCAGAAGTAAGTTGGCCGCAGTGTTATCACTCATGGT
TATGGCAGCACTGCATAATTCTCTTACTGTCATGCCATCCGTAAGATGCTTTTCTGTGACTGGTGAGTAC
TCAACCAAGTCATTCTGAGAATAGTGTATGCGGCGACCGAGTTGCTCTTGCCCGGCGTCAATACGGGATA
ATACCGCGCCACATAGCAGAACTTTAAAAGTGCTCATCATTGGAAAACGTTCTTCGGGGCGAAAACTCTC
AAGGATCTTACCGCTGTTGAGATCCAGTTCGATGTAACCCACTCGTGCACCCAACTGATCTTCAGCATCT
TTTACTTTCACCAGCGTTTCTGGGTGAGCAAAAACAGGAAGGCAAAATGCCGCAAAAAAGGGAATAAGGG
CGACACGGAAATGTTGAATACTCATACTCTTCCTTTTTCAATATTATTGAAGCATTTATCAGGGTTATTG
TCTCATGAGCGGATACATATTTGAATGTATTTAGAAAAATAAACAAATAGGGGTTCCGCGCACATTTCCC
CGAAAAGTGCCACCAGCTTTGCTCTTAGGAGTTTCCTAATACATCCCAAACTCAAATATATAAAGCATTT
GACTTGTTCTATGCCCTAGGGGGCGGGGGGAAGCTAAGCCAGCTTTTTTTAACATTTAAAATGTTAATTC
CATTTTAAATGCACAGATGTTTTTATTTCATAAGGGTTTCAATGTGCATGAATGC
Features (pLannotate 1.2.2; 27 found; start..end, strand, type, name):
    212..803     +  LTR            LTR: long terminal repeat from Moloney murine leukemia virus
    866..1223    +  misc_feature   MMLV Ψ: packaging signal of Moloney murine leukemia virus (MMLV)
   1288..1704    +  CDS            gag (truncated): truncated Moloney murine leukemia virus (MMLV) gag gene lacking the start codon
   1714..2088    +  misc_feature   pol region: Moloney murine leukemia virus (MMLV) pol region containing the splice acceptor site
   2100..2126    +  CDS            3xHA (fragment): three tandem HA epitope tags
   2160..4388    +  CDS            Rin2 (fragment): RIN2_MOUSE - Experimental evidence at protein level: Swiss-Prot protein existence level 1. Ras effector protein. May function as an upstream activator and/or downstream effector for RAB5B in endocytic pathway. May function as a guanine nucleotide exchange (GEF) of RAB5B, required for activating the RAB5 proteins by exchanging bound GDP for free GTP (By similarity). From Mus musculus (Mouse).
   4427..4806    +  enhancer       CMV enhancer: human cytomegalovirus immediate early enhancer
   4807..5010    +  promoter       CMV promoter: human cytomegalovirus (CMV) immediate early promoter
   5006..5039    +  LTR            5' LTR (truncated) (fragment): truncated 5' long terminal repeat (LTR) from HIV-1
   5055..5073    +  promoter       T7 promoter: promoter for bacteriophage T7 RNA polymerase
   5111..5830    +  CDS            EGFP: the original enhanced GFP (Yang et al., 1996) mammalian codon-optimized
   5898..6019    +  LTR            3' LTR (ΔU3) (fragment): self-inactivating 3' long terminal repeat (LTR) from Moloney murine leukemia virus
   6020..6489    +  LTR            LTR: long terminal repeat from Moloney murine leukemia virus
   6555..6607    -  CDS            lacI (fragment): lac repressor; lacI; The lac repressor binds to the lac operator to inhibit transcription in E. coli. This inhibition can be relieved by adding lactose or isopropyl-β-D-thiogalactopyranoside (IPTG).
   6790..7378    -  rep_origin     ori: high-copy-number ColE1/pMB1/pBR322/pUC origin of replication
   7501..7635    -  polyA_signal   SV40 poly(A) signal: SV40 polyadenylation signal
   7658..7741    -  CDS            large T antigen (fragment): large T antigen from SV40 (simian virus 40)
   7750..7815    -  CDS            dmpM (fragment): DMPM_STRAD - Protein inferred from homology: Swiss-Prot protein existence level 3. From Streptomyces alboniger.
   7865..8464    -  CDS            PuroR: puromycin N-acetyltransferase; pac from Streptomyces alboniger; confers resistance to puromycin
   8547..9046    -  promoter       PGK promoter: mouse phosphoglycerate kinase 1 promoter
   9067..9090    +  promoter       tet promoter (fragment): E. coli promoter for tetracycline efflux protein gene
   9093..9437    +  CDS            BRRF2_EBVB9 (fragment): Protein inferred from homology: Swiss-Prot protein existence level 3. From Epstein-Barr virus (strain B95-8) (HHV-4) (Human herpesvirus 4).
   9740..10860   +  CDS            EBNA1 (fragment): Epstein-Barr nuclear antigen 1, also known as EBNA-1 crucial for latent viral infection, and for episomal amplification of vectors containing the oriP origin (Okita et al., 2013)
  10943..11161   +  CDS            gL (fragment): GL_EBVB9 - Experimental evidence at protein level: Swiss-Prot protein existence level 1. The heterodimer glycoprotein H-glycoprotein L is required for the fusion of viral and plasma membranes leading to virus entry into the host cell. Acts as a functional inhibitor of gH and maintains gH in an inhibited form. Upon binding to host integrins, gL dissociates from gH leading to activation of the viral fusion glycoproteins gB and gH. Fusion of EBV with B-lymphocytes requires the additional receptor- binding protein gp42, which forms a complex with gH/gL. The heterodimer gH/gL targets also host EPHA
  11162..12951   +  rep_origin     oriP: Epstein-Barr virus oriP replication origin (Yates et al., 2000)
  13445..14305   -  CDS            AmpR: β-lactamase; bla; confers resistance to ampicillin, carbenicillin, and related antibiotics
  14306..14410   -  promoter       AmpR promoter: bla
