[The description below was written by a language model from this plasmid's Addgene catalogue record and pLannotate feature annotations shown in this document.]
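Description:
HA-mRIN2 dRA/PINCO is a Moloney murine leukemia virus–based retroviral expression plasmid built on the PINCO backbone, used to deliver a mutant of mouse Rin2 (Ras and Rab interactor 2) into mammalian cells. It is propagated in E. coli as a high-copy plasmid through a ColE1/pUC-type origin with ampicillin selection (AmpR). The catalogue lists a total size of 15,234 bp, whereas the annotated sequencing record is 14,615 nt, so the two do not match exactly.

Between the MMLV LTRs lie the Ψ packaging signal, a truncated gag segment and a pol region carrying the splice acceptor, followed by the insert: Rin2 carrying an N-terminal HA tag and lacking its RA (Ras-association) domain, residues 751–836. Transcription of this cassette is driven by the 5′ LTR. Downstream, still within the packaged region, a CMV enhancer/promoter drives EGFP, so transduced cells can be identified or sorted by fluorescence.

Outside the LTRs, the backbone carries a PGK promoter–puromycin resistance cassette with an SV40 polyadenylation signal, together with Epstein-Barr virus EBNA1 and oriP. These elements allow the plasmid to be maintained episomally and selected with puromycin in packaging cells; because they lie outside the LTRs, they are not transferred into virus.

Rin2 is a Ras effector linked to Rab5 activation in the endocytic pathway, and the associated study concerns an R-Ras/RIN2/Rab5 complex in endothelial cell adhesion and integrin endocytosis. The RA deletion mutant is therefore presumably suited to testing how far Rin2 function depends on this Ras-association domain, although the record states only that the construct is for retroviral expression of mRIN2 dRA.
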