Addgene plasmid #108938: HA-mRIN2 dRA/PINCO
Purpose: Retroviral expression of mRIN2 dRA
Depositing lab: Guido Serini. Depositing organization: Universita di Torino. Publication: The R-Ras/RIN2/Rab5 complex controls endothelial cell adhesion and morphogenesis via active integrin endocytosis and Rac signaling. Sandri C, Caccavari F, Valdembri D, Camillo C, Veltel S, Santambrogio M, Lanzetti L, Bussolino F, Ivaska J, Serini G. Cell Res. 2012 Oct;22(10):1479-501. doi: 10.1038/cr.2012.110. Epub 2012 Jul 24. PubMed 22825554.
Backbone
  Vector backbone: PINCO
  Backbone manufacturer: Pellicci's lab
  Backbone size w/o insert (bp): 12889
  Total vector size (bp): 15234
  Vector type: Mammalian Expression, Retroviral
  Selectable markers: EGFP; Puro marker is outside the LTRs and will not be packaged into virus
Growth in bacteria
  Bacterial resistance: Ampicillin, 100 μg/mL
  Growth temperature: 37°C
  Growth strain: NEB Stable
  Copy number: High Copy
Gene/Insert
  Gene/Insert name: Ras and Rab interactor 2 (alt names: Rin2; RASSF4)
  Species: M. musculus (mouse)
  Insert size (bp): 2345
  Mutation: Deletion of RA domain (aa 751-836)
  GenBank ID: 74030
  Entrez Gene: Rin2 (a.k.a. 2010003K16Rik, 4632403N06Rik, AW821980, RASSF4)
  Promoter: LTR
  Tag / fusion protein: HA (N terminal on insert)
  Cloning method: TOPO Cloning
  Sequencing primers: 5′ CMV-F
Terms and licenses: Academic/Nonprofit Terms; Industry Terms: Not Available to Industry
How to cite: HA-mRIN2 dRA/PINCO was a gift from Guido Serini (Addgene plasmid # 108938 ; http://n2t.net/addgene:108938 ; RRID:Addgene_108938)
